Addgene plasmid #21173: pCS2-mkgDUX4mal*leu*
Depositing lab: Stephen Tapscott. Depositing organization: Fred Hutchinson Cancer Center. Publication: RNA transcripts, miRNA-sized fragments and proteins produced from D4Z4 units: new candidates for the pathophysiology of facioscapulohumeral dystrophy. Snider L, Asawachaicharn A, Tyler AE, Geng LN, Petek LM, Maves L, Miller DG, Lemmers RJ, Winokur ST, Tawil R, van der Maarel SM, Filippova GN, Tapscott SJ. Hum Mol Genet. 2009 Jul 1;18(13):2414-30. doi: 10.1093/hmg/ddp180. Epub 2009 Apr 9. PubMed 19359275.
Backbone
  Vector backbone: pCS2
  Backbone size w/o insert (bp): 4095
  Vector type: Mammalian Expression, Bacterial Expression
Growth in bacteria
  Bacterial resistance: Ampicillin, 100 μg/mL
  Growth temperature: 37°C
  Growth strain: DH5alpha
  Copy number: High Copy
Gene/Insert
  Gene/Insert name: DUX4 (alt name: double homeobox, 4)
  Species: H. sapiens (human)
  Insert size (bp): 1524
  Mutation: First point mutation at nucleotide 5114 (numbering according to sequence published in corresponding article): tCg to tAg. Second mutation is a single nucleotide insertion at nuc. 5479: aga to Taga.
  GenBank ID: FJ439133
  Entrez Gene: DUX4 (a.k.a. DUX4L)
  Cloning method: Restriction Enzyme; 5′ cloning site ClaI (destroyed during cloning); 3′ cloning site EcoRI (not destroyed)
  Sequencing primers: 5′ SP6; 3′ T7
Terms and licenses: Academic/Nonprofit Terms; Industry Terms: Not Available to Industry
How to cite: pCS2-mkgDUX4mal*leu* was a gift from Stephen Tapscott (Addgene plasmid # 21173 ; http://n2t.net/addgene:21173 ; RRID:Addgene_21173)
