[The description below was written by a language model from this plasmid's Addgene catalogue record.]
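Description:
pCS2-mkgDUX4mal*leu* is a mutant human DUX4 (double homeobox 4) construct in the pCS2 backbone, catalogued for both mammalian and bacterial expression. It is maintained in E. coli as a high-copy plasmid under ampicillin selection. The record gives a backbone of about 4.1 kb without insert and an insert of roughly 1.5 kb, cloned by restriction digestion between a ClaI site that was destroyed in the process and an EcoRI site that remains intact. No feature table is provided and the promoter is not stated. pCS2-family vectors generally drive expression in vertebrate cells from a CMV-derived promoter and carry phage promoters flanking the cloning region, which fits the SP6 and T7 sequencing primers listed for the 5′ and 3′ ends, but these elements are not confirmed for this plasmid.

The insert derives from the DUX4 sequence found in D4Z4 repeat units and carries two engineered changes, numbered according to the sequence in the associated publication. The first is a point mutation converting a tCg codon to tAg, which creates a stop codon. The second is a single-nucleotide insertion changing aga to Taga, which likewise introduces a TAG triplet and shifts the downstream frame. The asterisks in the name presumably mark these disruptions, and "mkg", "mal" and "leu" may refer to alternative starting residues or reading frames within the D4Z4 unit, although the record does not explain the nomenclature. No epitope tags or reporters are listed.

The associated work examined RNA transcripts, small RNA fragments and proteins produced from D4Z4 units as candidates in the pathophysiology of facioscapulohumeral dystrophy. A construct of this kind would plausibly help dissect which open reading frames give rise to protein products, but its exact experimental role is not stated.
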