>Addgene plasmid #21173 | pCS2-mkgDUX4mal*leu* | addgene partial sequence | sequence record 27360 | 21173 with SP6
TNTATTNTAGATCCATCGATCCAGGCCTCGACGCCCTGGGTCCCTTCCGGGGTGGGGCGGGCTGTCCCAG
GTGGGCTCACCGCCATTCATGAAGGGGTGGAGCCTGCCTGCCTGTGGGCCTTTACAAGGGCGGCTGGCTG
GCTGGCTGGCTGTCCGGGCAGGCCTCCTGGCTGCACCTGCCGCAGTGCACAGTCCGGCTGAGGTGCACGG
GAGCCCGCCGGCCTCTCTCTGCCCGCGTCCGTCCGTGAAATTCCGGCCGGGGCTCACCGCGATGGCCCTC
CCGACACCCTAGGACAGCACCCTCCCCGCGGAAGCCCGGGGACGAGGACGGCGACGGAGACTCGTTTGGA
CCCCGAGCCAAAGCGAGGCCCTGCGAGCCTGCTTTGAGCGGAACCCGTACCCGGGCATCGCCACCAGAGA
ACGGCTGGCCCAGGCCATCGGCATTCCGGAGCCCAGGGTCCAGATTTGGTTTCAGAATGAGAGGTCACGC
CAGCTGAGGCAGCACCGGCGGGAATCTCGGCCCTGGCCCGGGAGACGCGGCCCGCCAGAAGGCCGGCGAA
AGCGGACCGCCGTCACCGGATCCCAGACCGCCCTGCTCCTCCGAGCCTTTGAGAAGGATCGCTTTCCAGG
CATCGCNGCCCGGGAGGAGCTGGCCTACAGAGACNGGCCTCCCGGAGTCCAGGATTCAGATCTGGTTTCA
GAATCCAANGGCCAAGCANCCGGNAAAAGTGGNAGGNGCCCCNNAATGANTTCTTTTTTTAACTGCGNCG
GGGNANGNTTTC
